Addgene plasmid #180286: pYTK-DN5
Purpose: NatR multi-gene yeast expression vector (GFP-dropout)
Depositing lab: Andreas Milias-Argeitis. Depositing organization: University of Groningen. Publication: A user-friendly and streamlined protocol for CRISPR/Cas9 genome editing in budding yeast. Novarina D, Koutsoumpa A, Milias-Argeitis A. STAR Protoc. 2022 Jun 10;3(2):101358. doi: 10.1016/j.xpro.2022.101358. eCollection 2022 Jun 17. PubMed 35712010.
Backbone
  Vector backbone: pYTK084
  Backbone size w/o insert (bp): 1779
  Total vector size (bp): 4846
  Vector type: Bacterial Expression, Yeast Expression
  Selectable markers: Nourseothricin
Growth in bacteria
  Bacterial resistance: Kanamycin, 50 μg/mL
  Growth temperature: 37°C
  Growth strain: DH5alpha
  Copy number: High Copy
Gene/Insert
  Gene/Insert name: ConLS' - GFP - ConRE' - NatR - CEN6/ARS4
  Species: Synthetic
  Insert size (bp): 3067
  Cloning method: Restriction Enzyme; 5′ cloning site BsmBI (destroyed during cloning); 3′ cloning site BsmBI (destroyed during cloning)
  Sequencing primers: 5′ gaattcgcatctagactgatg; 3′ gacggatcgcttgcctgtaac
Resource information
  A portion of this plasmid was derived from a plasmid made by: A Highly-characterized Yeast Toolkit for Modular, Multi-part Assembly. Lee ME, DeLoache, WC A, Cervantes B, Dueber, JE. ACS Synthetic Biology 2015 DOI: 10.1021/sb500366v
Terms and licenses: Academic/Nonprofit Terms; Industry Terms: Not Available to Industry
Depositor comments: This plasmid was obtained via Golden Gate assembly of plasmids: pYTK008 + pYTK047 + pYTK073 + pYTK078 + pYTK081 + pYTK084
How to cite: pYTK-DN5 was a gift from Andreas Milias-Argeitis (Addgene plasmid # 180286 ; http://n2t.net/addgene:180286 ; RRID:Addgene_180286)
