[The description below was written by a language model from this plasmid's Addgene catalogue record and pLannotate feature annotations shown in this document.]
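Description:
pYTK-DN5 is a 4.8 kb E. coli–yeast shuttle vector built from parts of the modular Yeast Toolkit (MoClo-YTK) and intended as a destination plasmid for multi-gene assemblies in budding yeast. It was made by Golden Gate assembly of six toolkit part plasmids, with pYTK084 supplying the bacterial backbone. That backbone carries a high-copy ColE1/pUC-type origin and a kanamycin resistance gene (aph(3')-Ia) for propagation and selection in E. coli. The BsmBI sites used for the assembly are recorded as destroyed during cloning.

The assembled insert, about 3.1 kb, is arranged as ConLS' – GFP – ConRE' – NatR – CEN6/ARS4. The GFP segment is a superfolder GFP coding sequence followed by the bacterial rrnB T1 and T7Te terminators. It serves as a dropout cassette flanked by the ConLS' and ConRE' assembly connectors: when transcription units are correctly assembled into the vector they replace the GFP, so successful clones can be distinguished from unmodified vector by loss of green fluorescence in bacterial colonies. The promoter driving this GFP is not annotated in the feature table.

For yeast, selection is provided by a nourseothricin resistance cassette consisting of a streptothricin acetyltransferase gene from a Streptomyces species under the Ashbya gossypii TEF promoter and terminator. The CEN6/ARS4 element gives stable, low-copy, centromeric maintenance in S. cerevisiae. The plasmid was deposited alongside a protocol for CRISPR/Cas9 genome editing in budding yeast, where it offers a drug-selectable, episomal recipient for combining several expression cassettes, although the record does not specify which cassettes are meant to be inserted.
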