Features (pLannotate 1.2.2; 9 found; start..end, strand, type, name):
    358..1071    +  CDS            superfolder GFP: GFP variant that folds robustly even when fused to poorly folded proteins (Pédelacq et al., 2006)
   1083..1154    +  terminator     rrnB T1 terminator: transcription terminator T1 from the E. coli rrnB gene
   1170..1197    +  terminator     T7Te terminator: phage T7 early transcription terminator
   1448..1789    +  promoter       TEF promoter: Ashbya gossypii TEF promoter
   1798..2361    +  CDS            sta: STA_STRLA - Experimental evidence at protein level: Swiss-Prot protein existence level 1. Involved in resistance to streptothricin, a broad-spectrum antibiotic produced by streptomycetes. Detoxifies streptothricin via acetylation of the beta amino group of the first beta-lysyl moiety of streptothricin. From Streptomyces lavendulae.
   2369..2566    +  terminator     TEF terminator: Ashbya gossypii TEF terminator
   2571..3074    +  misc_feature   CEN/ARS: S. cerevisiae CEN6 centromere fused to an autonomously replicating sequence
   3118..3933    -  CDS            KanR: aminoglycoside phosphotransferase; aph(3')-Ia; confers resistance to kanamycin in bacteria or G418 (Geneticin®) in eukaryotes
   4158..4746    +  rep_origin     ori: high-copy-number ColE1/pMB1/pBR322/pUC origin of replication
>Addgene plasmid #180286 | pYTK-DN5 | addgene full sequence | sequence record 356079 | Addgene NGS Result
CGGCCGCCCCTGAATTCGCATCTAGACTGATGAGACGTGGTAGAGCCACAAACAGCCGGTACAAGCAACG
ATCTCCAGGACCATCTGAATCATGCGCGGATGACACGAACTCACGACGGCGATCACAGACATTAACCCAC
AGTACAGACACTGCGACAACGTGGCAATTCGTCGCAATACAACGTGAGACCGAAAGTGAAACGTGATTTC
ATGCGTCATTTTGAACATTTTGTAAATCTTATTTAATAATGTGTGCGGCAATTCACATTTAATTTATGAA
TGTTTTCTTAACATCGCGGCAACTCAAGAAACGGCAGGTTCGGATCTTAGCTACTAGAGAAAGAGGAGAA
ATACTAGATGCGTAAAGGCGAAGAGCTGTTCACTGGTGTCGTCCCTATTCTGGTGGAACTGGATGGTGAT
GTCAACGGTCATAAGTTTTCCGTGCGTGGCGAGGGTGAAGGTGACGCAACTAATGGTAAACTGACGCTGA
AGTTCATCTGTACTACTGGTAAACTGCCGGTTCCTTGGCCGACTCTGGTAACGACGCTGACTTATGGTGT
TCAGTGCTTTGCTCGTTATCCGGACCATATGAAGCAGCATGACTTCTTCAAGTCCGCCATGCCGGAAGGC
TATGTGCAGGAACGCACGATTTCCTTTAAGGATGACGGCACGTACAAAACGCGTGCGGAAGTGAAATTTG
AAGGCGATACCCTGGTAAACCGCATTGAGCTGAAAGGCATTGACTTTAAAGAGGACGGCAATATCCTGGG
CCATAAGCTGGAATACAATTTTAACAGCCACAATGTTTACATCACCGCCGATAAACAAAAAAATGGCATT
AAAGCGAATTTTAAAATTCGCCACAACGTGGAGGATGGCAGCGTGCAGCTGGCTGATCACTACCAGCAAA
ACACTCCAATCGGTGATGGTCCTGTTCTGCTGCCAGACAATCACTATCTGAGCACGCAAAGCGTTCTGTC
TAAAGATCCGAACGAGAAACGCGATCATATGGTTCTGCTGGAGTTCGTAACCGCAGCGGGCATCACGCAT
GGTATGGATGAACTGTACAAATGACCAGGCATCAAATAAAACGAAAGGCTCAGTCGAAAGACTGGGCCTT
TCGTTTTATCTGTTGTTTGTCGGTGAACGCTCTCTACTAGAGTCACACTGGCTCACCTTCGGGTGGGCCT
TTCTGCGTTTATAGGTCTCAGCTGGAAATCTGCTCGTCAGTGGTGCTCACACTGACGAATCATGTACAGA
TCATACCGATGACTGCCTGGCGACTCACAACTAAGCAAGACAGCCGGAACCAGCGCCGGCGAACACCACT
GCATATATGGCATATCACAACAGTCCACGTCTCAAGCAGTTACAGAGATGTTACGAACCACTAGTGCACT
GCAGTACAGTTTAGCTTGCCTCGTCCCCGCCGGGTCACCCGGCCAGCGACATGGAGGCCCAGAATACCCT
CCTTGACAGTCTTGACGTGCGCAGCTCAGGGGCATGATGTGACTGTCGCCCGTACATTTAGCCCATACAT
CCCCATGTATAATCATTTGCATCCATACATTTTGATGGCCGCACGGCGCGAAGCAAAAATTACGGCTCCT
CGCTCCAGACCTGCGAGCAGGGAAACGCTCCCCTCACAGACGCGTTGAATTGTCCCCACGCCGCGCCCCT
GTAGAGAAATATAAAAGGTTAGGATTTGCCACTGAGGTTCTTCTTTCATATACTTCCTTTTAAAATCTTG
CTAGGATACAGTTCTCACATCACATCCGAACATAAACAAAAATGGGTACTACCTTAGATGATACAGCCTA
CAGATACAGAACATCAGTCCCTGGTGATGCTGAAGCAATTGAGGCTTTAGACGGTTCATTCACCACCGAC
ACCGTCTTTAGAGTAACCGCCACCGGTGATGGATTTACCTTAAGAGAAGTCCCAGTCGACCCTCCATTAA
CTAAAGTCTTTCCAGATGATGAATCTGATGACGAAAGCGACGACGGAGAAGATGGTGACCCAGATTCAAG
AACTTTCGTAGCATACGGTGATGACGGTGATTTGGCTGGTTTTGTAGTCGTTTCTTATTCAGGTTGGAAT
AGAAGGTTGACCGTTGAAGATATAGAAGTCGCCCCAGAGCATAGAGGTCATGGTGTAGGAAGAGCTTTGA
TGGGTTTGGCTACAGAATTTGCAAGAGAGAGAGGAGCCGGTCATTTATGGTTAGAAGTTACTAATGTTAA
CGCCCCTGCTATCCATGCTTATAGAAGAATGGGTTTCACATTATGTGGTTTAGATACTGCTTTATATGAT
GGAACAGCATCTGACGGTGAACAGGCCTTGTATATGTCTATGCCTTGCCCTTAAAGTAACTGACAATAAA
AAGATTCTTGTTTTCAAGAACTTGTCATTTGTATAGTTTTTTTATATTGTAGTTGTTCTATTTTAATCAA
ATGTTAGCGTGATTTATATTTTTTTTCGCCTCGACATCATCTGCCCAGATGCGAAGTTAAGTGCGCAGAA
AGTAATATCATGCGTCAATCGTATGTGAATGCTGGTCGCTATACTGGAGTATCACGTGCTATAAAAATAA
TTATAATTTAAATTTTTTAATATAAATATATAAATTAAAAATAGAAAGTAAAAAAAGAAATTAAAGAAAA
AATAGTTTTTGTTTTCCGAAGATGTAAAAGACTCTAGGGGGATCGCCAACAAATACTACCTTTTATCTTG
CTCTTCCTGCTCTCAGGTATTAATGCCGAATTGTTTCATCTTGTCTGTGTAGAAAACCACACACGAAAAT
CCTGTGATTTTACATTTTACTTATCGTTAATCGAATGTATATCTATTTAATCTGCTTTTCTTGTCTAATA
AATATATATGTAAAGTACGCTTTTTGTTGAAATTTTTTAAACCTTTGTTTATTTTTTTTTCTTCATTCCG
TAACTCTTCTACCTTCTTTATTTACTTTCTAAAATCCAAATACAAAACATAAAAATAAATAAACACAGAG
TAAATTCCCAAATTATTCCATCATTAAAAGATACGAGGCGCGTGTAAGTTACAGGCAAGCGATCCGTCCC
GAGCGGCCGCGTGTTACAACCAATTAACCAATTCTGATTAGAAAAACTCATCGAGCATCAAATGAAACTG
CAATTTATTCATATCAGGATTATCAATACCATATTTTTGAAAAAGCCGTTTCTGTAATGAAGGAGAAAAC
TCACCGAGGCAGTTCCATAGGATGGCAAGATCCTGGTATCGGTCTGCGATTCCGACTCGTCCAACATCAA
TACAACCTATTAATTTCCCCTCGTCAAAAATAAGGTTATCAAGTGAGAAATCACCATGAGTGACGACTGA
ATCCGGTGAGAATGGCAAAAGCTTATGCATTTCTTTCCAGACTTGTTCAACAGGCCAGCCATTACGCTCG
TCATCAAAATCACTCGCATCAACCAAACCGTTATTCATTCGTGATTGCGCCTGAGCGAGGCGAAATACGC
GATCGCTGTTAAAAGGACAATTACAAACAGGAATCGAATGCAACCGGCGCAGGAACACTGCCAGCGCATC
AACAATATTTTCACCTGAATCAGGATATTCTTCTAATACCTGGAATGCTGTTTTCCCGGGGATCGCAGTG
GTGAGTAACCATGCATCATCAGGAGTACGGATAAAATGCTTGATGGTCGGAAGAGGCATAAATTCCGTCA
GCCAGTTTAGTCTGACCATCTCATCTGTAACATCATTGGCAACGCTACCTTTGCCATGTTTCAGAAACAA
CTCTGGCGCATCGGGCTTCCCATACAATCGATAGATTGTCGCACCTGATTGCCCGACATTATCGCGAGCC
CATTTATACCCATATAAATCAGCATCCATGTTGGAATTTAATCGCGGCCTGGAGCAAGACGTTTCCCGTT
GAATATGGCTCATAACACCCCTTGTATTACTGTTTATGTAAGCAGACAGTTTTATTGTTCATGATGATAT
ATTTTTATCTTGTGCAATGTAACATCAGAGATTTTGAGACACAACGTGGCTTTGTTGAATAAATCGAACT
TTTGCTGAGTTGAAGGATCAGTCATGACCAAAATCCCTTAACGTGAGTTTTCGTTCCACTGAGCGTCAGA
CCCCGTAGAAAAGATCAAAGGATCTTCTTGAGATCCTTTTTTTCTGCGCGTAATCTGCTGCTTGCAAACA
AAAAAACCACCGCTACCAGCGGTGGTTTGTTTGCCGGATCAAGAGCTACCAACTCTTTTTCCGAAGGTAA
CTGGCTTCAGCAGAGCGCAGATACCAAATACTGTTCTTCTAGTGTAGCCGTAGTTAGGCCACCACTTCAA
GAACTCTGTAGCACCGCCTACATACCTCGCTCTGCTAATCCTGTTACCAGTGGCTGCTGCCAGTGGCGAT
AAGTCGTGTCTTACCGGGTTGGACTCAAGACGATAGTTACCGGATAAGGCGCAGCGGTCGGGCTGAACGG
GGGGTTCGTGCACACAGCCCAGCTTGGAGCGAACGACCTACACCGAACTGAGATACCTACAGCGTGAGCT
ATGAGAAAGCGCCACGCTTCCCGAAGGGAGAAAGGCGGACAGGTATCCGGTAAGCGGCAGGGTCGGAACA
GGAGAGCGCACGAGGGAGCTTCCAGGGGGAAACGCCTGGTATCTTTATAGTCCTGTCGGGTTTCGCCACC
TCTGACTTGAGCGTCGATTTTTGTGATGCTCGTCAGGGGGGCGGAGCCTATGGAAAAACGCCAGCAACGC
GGCCTTTTTACGGTTCCTGGCCTTTTGCTGGCCTTTTGCTCACATGTTCTTTCCTGCGTTATCCCCTGAT
TCTGTGGATAACCGTG
